Addgene plasmid #138719: pPD092 ZF97x1_EYFP
Purpose: EYFP reporter vector for the ZF97x1 promoter
Depositing lab: Joshua Leonard. Depositing organization: Northwestern University. Publication: The COMET toolkit for composing customizable genetic programs in mammalian cells. Donahue PS, Draut JW, Muldoon JJ, Edelstein HI, Bagheri N, Leonard JN. Nat Commun. 2020 Feb 7;11(1):779. doi: 10.1038/s41467-019-14147-5. PubMed 32034124.
Backbone
  Vector backbone: pPD152 Reporter Template v2
  Vector type: Mammalian Expression, Synthetic Biology
Growth in bacteria
  Bacterial resistance: Ampicillin, 100 μg/mL
  Growth temperature: 37°C
  Growth strain: DH5alpha
  Copy number: High Copy
Gene/Insert
  Gene/Insert name: ZF97x1
  Species: Synthetic
  Promoter: ZF97x1
  Cloning method: Restriction Enzyme; 5′ cloning site BglII (not destroyed); 3′ cloning site NheI (not destroyed)
  Sequencing primers: 5′ CGACACGGAAATGTTGAATAC; 3′ TAGAAGGCACAGTCGAGG
Terms and licenses: Academic/Nonprofit Terms; Industry Terms: Not Available to Industry
Depositor comments: Leonard Lab plasmid reference number: L1400
How to cite: pPD092 ZF97x1_EYFP was a gift from Joshua Leonard (Addgene plasmid # 138719 ; http://n2t.net/addgene:138719 ; RRID:Addgene_138719)
