[The description below was written by a language model from this plasmid's Addgene catalogue record and pLannotate feature annotations shown in this document.]
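Description:
pPD092 ZF97x1_EYFP is a mammalian expression and synthetic biology reporter plasmid of about 4.2 kb, built on the pPD152 Reporter Template v2 backbone as part of the COMET toolkit for composing genetic programs in mammalian cells. In bacteria it is maintained through a high-copy ColE1/pUC-type origin and selected with ampicillin through a β-lactamase cassette driven by its own promoter. An f1 bacteriophage origin is also present, along with remnants of a lac promoter/operator region and a small lacI fragment, which appear to be backbone carry-over.

The payload is a synthetic promoter, ZF97x1, cloned between retained BglII and NheI sites upstream of an EYFP coding sequence that is terminated by a bovine growth hormone polyadenylation signal. The zinc-finger binding element itself is not annotated in the feature table. A short fragment of a minimal TATA-box promoter with low basal activity is detected just upstream of EYFP, in the same orientation. The name suggests a single binding site for a zinc-finger domain designated ZF97 placed next to this minimal promoter, although the record does not spell out the site architecture. In such a design, yellow fluorescence should stay low unless a cognate ZF-based transcription factor is supplied, so the plasmid serves as a readout of ZF97x1 promoter activity in transfected cells.

The backbone also carries an SV40 early promoter, only a short fragment of a bleomycin-family resistance (ble) coding sequence, and an SV40 poly(A) signal. Because the ble sequence is only a fragment, a functional mammalian selection marker should not be assumed.
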