Features (pLannotate 1.2.2; 16 found; start..end, strand, type, name):
     69..91      -  promoter       SV40 promoter (fragment): SV40 enhancer and early promoter
     96..524     -  rep_origin     f1 ori (sequence partly withheld): f1 bacteriophage origin of replication; arrow indicates direction of (+) strand synthesis
    545..566     -  promoter       SV40 promoter (fragment): SV40 enhancer and early promoter
    683..794     -  polyA_signal   bGH poly(A) signal: bovine growth hormone polyadenylation signal
    848..1564    -  CDS            EYFP: EYFP is a basic (constitutively fluorescent) green/yellow fluorescent protein published in 1996, derived from Aequorea victoria. It is reported to be a very rapidly-maturing weak dimer with high acid sensitivity.
   1606..1622    -  promoter       minP (fragment): minimal TATA-box promoter with low basal activity
   1695..1799    +  promoter       AmpR promoter: bla
   1800..2660    +  CDS            AmpR: β-lactamase; bla; confers resistance to ampicillin, carbenicillin, and related antibiotics
   2831..3419    +  rep_origin     ori: high-copy-number ColE1/pMB1/pBR322/pUC origin of replication
   3602..3694    +  CDS            lacI (fragment): lac repressor; lacI; The lac repressor binds to the lac operator to inhibit transcription in E. coli. This inhibition can be relieved by adding lactose or isopropyl-β-D-thiogalactopyranoside (IPTG).
   3707..3728    +  protein_bind   CAP binding site: CAP binding activates transcription in the presence of cAMP. E. coli catabolite activator protein
   3743..3773    +  promoter       lac promoter: promoter for the E. coli lac operon
   3781..3797    +  protein_bind   lac operator: The lac repressor binds to the lac operator to inhibit transcription in E. coli. This inhibition can be relieved by adding lactose or isopropyl-β-D-thiogalactopyranoside (IPTG). lac repressor encoded by lacI
   3870..3991    -  polyA_signal   SV40 poly(A) signal: SV40 polyadenylation signal
   3986..4084    -  CDS            ble (fragment): BLE_KLEPN - Experimental evidence at protein level: Swiss-Prot protein existence level 1. Binding protein with a strong affinity to the bleomycin family of antibiotics. Binds to CL990; an antimitotic-antibiotic compound. From Klebsiella pneumoniae.
   4111..68      -  promoter       SV40 promoter (across the origin): SV40 early promoter
>Addgene plasmid #138719 | pPD092 ZF97x1_EYFP | addgene full sequence | sequence record 317946 | Addgene NGS Result
GAACTGGGCGGAGTTAGGGGCGGGATGGGCGGAGTTAGGGGCGGGACTATGGTTGCTGACTAATTGAGCC
TAACTGACACACATTCCACAGAATTAATTCGCGTTAAATTTTTGTTAAATCAGCTCATTTTTTAACCAAT
AGGCCGAAATCGGCAAAATCCCTTATAAATCAAAAGAATAGACCGAGATAGGGT
[37 nt withheld, positions 195-231]
AAAGAACGTGGACTCCAACGTCAAAGG
[49 nt withheld, positions 259-307]
T
[91 nt withheld, positions 309-399]
G
[124 nt withheld, positions 401-524]
GGGGATACCCCCTAGAGCCCCAGCTGGTTCTTTCCGCCTCAGAAGCCATAGAGCCCACCGCATCCCCAGC
ATGCCTGCTATTGACTTCCCAATCCTCCCCCTTGCTGTCCTGCCCCACCCCACCCCCCAGAATAGAATGA
CACCTACTCAGACAATGCGATGCAATTTCCTCATTTTATTAGGAAAGGACAGTGGGAGTGGCACCTTCCA
GGGTCAAGGAAGGCACGGGGGAGGGGCAAACAACAGATGGCTGGCAACTAGAAGGCACAGTCGAGGCTGA
TCAGCGGGTTTAAACGGGCCCTCTAGACTCGAGCGGCCGCCTACTTGTACAGCTCGTCCATGCCGAGAGT
GATCCCGGCGGCGGTCACGAACTCCAGCAGGACCATGTGATCGCGCTTCTCGTTGGGGTCTTTGCTCAGG
GCGGACTGGTAGCTCAGGTAGTGGTTGTCGGGCAGCAGCACGGGGCCGTCGCCGATGGGGGTGTTCTGCT
GGTAGTGGTCGGCGAGCTGCACGCTGCCGTCCTCGATGTTGTGGCGGATCTTGAAGTTCACCTTGATGCC
GTTCTTCTGCTTGTCGGCCATGATATAGACGTTGTGGCTGTTGTAGTTGTACTCCAGCTTGTGCCCCAGG
ATGTTGCCGTCCTCCTTGAAGTCGATGCCCTTCAGCTCGATGCGGTTCACCAGGGTGTCGCCCTCGAACT
TCACCTCGGCGCGGGTCTTGTAGTTGCCGTCGTCCTTGAAGAAGATGGTGCGCTCCTGGACGTAGCCTTC
GGGCATGGCGGACTTGAAGAAGTCGTGCTGCTTCATGTGGTCGGGGTAGCGGGCGAAGCACTGCAGGCCG
TAGCCGAAGGTGGTCACGAGGGTGGGCCAGGGCACGGGCAGCTTGCCGGTGGTGCAGATGAACTTCAGGG
TCAGCTTGCCGTAGGTGGCATCGCCCTCGCCCTCGCCGGACACGCTGAACTTGTGGCCGTTTACGTCGCC
GTCCAGCTCGACCAGGATGGGCACCACCCCGGTGAACAGCTCCTCGCCCTTGCTCACCATGGTGGCGCTA
GCGATGAGCTCTGGTAGTAGACTAGTGGCCCCCATTATATACCCTCTAGAGGGATCTCTCCCATAATAAT
TCAGATCTCCCGATCCGTCGACGTCAGGTGGCACTTTTCGGGGAAATGTGCGCGGAACCCCTATTTGTTT
ATTTTTCTAAATACATTCAAATATGTATCCGCTCATGAGACAATAACCCTGATAAATGCTTCAATAATAT
TGAAAAAGGAAGAGTATGAGTATTCAACATTTCCGTGTCGCCCTTATTCCCTTTTTTGCGGCATTTTGCC
TTCCTGTTTTTGCTCACCCAGAAACGCTGGTGAAAGTAAAAGATGCTGAAGATCAGTTGGGTGCACGAGT
GGGTTACATCGAACTGGATCTCAACAGCGGTAAGATCCTTGAGAGTTTTCGCCCCGAAGAACGTTTTCCA
ATGATGAGCACTTTTAAAGTTCTGCTATGTGGCGCGGTATTATCCCGTATTGACGCCGGGCAAGAGCAAC
TCGGTCGCCGCATACACTATTCTCAGAATGACTTGGTTGAGTACTCACCAGTCACAGAAAAGCATCTTAC
GGATGGCATGACAGTAAGAGAATTATGCAGTGCTGCCATAACCATGAGTGATAACACTGCGGCCAACTTA
CTTCTGACAACGATCGGAGGACCGAAGGAGCTAACCGCTTTTTTGCACAACATGGGGGATCATGTAACTC
GCCTTGATCGTTGGGAACCGGAGCTGAATGAAGCCATACCAAACGACGAGCGTGACACCACGATGCCTGT
AGCAATGGCAACAACGTTGCGCAAACTATTAACTGGCGAACTACTTACTCTAGCTTCCCGGCAACAATTA
ATAGACTGGATGGAGGCGGATAAAGTTGCAGGACCACTTCTGCGCTCGGCCCTTCCGGCTGGCTGGTTTA
TTGCTGATAAATCTGGAGCCGGTGAGCGTGGATCTCGCGGTATCATTGCAGCACTGGGGCCAGATGGTAA
GCCCTCCCGTATCGTAGTTATCTACACGACGGGGAGTCAGGCAACTATGGATGAACGAAATAGACAGATC
GCTGAGATAGGTGCCTCACTGATTAAGCATTGGTAACTGTCAGACCAAGTTTACTCATATATACTTTAGA
TTGATTTAAAACTTCATTTTTAATTTAAAAGGATCTAGGTGAAGATCCTTTTTGATAATCTCATGACCAA
AATCCCTTAACGTGAGTTTTCGTTCCACTGAGCGTCAGACCCCGTAGAAAAGATCAAAGGATCTTCTTGA
GATCCTTTTTTTCTGCGCGTAATCTGCTGCTTGCAAACAAAAAAACCACCGCTACCAGCGGTGGTTTGTT
TGCCGGATCAAGAGCTACCAACTCTTTTTCCGAAGGTAACTGGCTTCAGCAGAGCGCAGATACCAAATAC
TGTTCTTCTAGTGTAGCCGTAGTTAGGCCACCACTTCAAGAACTCTGTAGCACCGCCTACATACCTCGCT
CTGCTAATCCTGTTACCAGTGGCTGCTGCCAGTGGCGATAAGTCGTGTCTTACCGGGTTGGACTCAAGAC
GATAGTTACCGGATAAGGCGCAGCGGTCGGGCTGAACGGGGGGTTCGTGCACACAGCCCAGCTTGGAGCG
AACGACCTACACCGAACTGAGATACCTACAGCGTGAGCTATGAGAAAGCGCCACGCTTCCCGAAGGGAGA
AAGGCGGACAGGTATCCGGTAAGCGGCAGGGTCGGAACAGGAGAGCGCACGAGGGAGCTTCCAGGGGGAA
ACGCCTGGTATCTTTATAGTCCTGTCGGGTTTCGCCACCTCTGACTTGAGCGTCGATTTTTGTGATGCTC
GTCAGGGGGGCGGAGCCTATGGAAAAACGCCAGCAACGCGGCCTTTTTACGGTTCCTGGCCTTTTGCTGG
CCTTTTGCTCACATGTTCTTTCCTGCGTTATCCCCTGATTCTGTGGATAACCGTATTACCGCCTTTGAGT
GAGCTGATACCGCTCGCCGCAGCCGAACGACCGAGCGCAGCGAGTCAGTGAGCGAGGAAGCGGAAGAGCG
CCCAATACGCAAACCGCCTCTCCCCGCGCGTTGGCCGATTCATTAATGCAGCTGGCACGACAGGTTTCCC
GACTGGAAAGCGGGCAGTGAGCGCAACGCAATTAATGTGAGTTAGCTCACTCATTAGGCACCCCAGGCTT
TACACTTTATGCTTCCGGCTCGTATGTTGTGTGGAATTGTGAGCGGATAACAATTTCACACAGGAAACAG
CTATGACCATGATTACGCCAAGCTCTAGCTAGAGGTCGACGGTATACAGACATGATAAGATACATTGATG
AGTTTGGACAAACCACAACTAGAATGCAGTGAAAAAAATGCTTTATTTGTGAAATTTGTGATGCTATTGC
TTTATTTGTAACCATTATAAGCTGCAATAAACAAGTTGGGGTGGGCGAAGAACTCCAGCATGAGATCCCC
GCGCTGGAGGATCATCCAGCCGGCGTCCCGGAAAACGATTCCGAAGCCCAACCTCCGAAAATGGATATAC
AAGCTCCCGGGAGCTTTTTGCAAAAGCCTAGGCCTCCAAAAAAGCCTCCTCACTACTTCTGGAATAGCTC
AGAGGCAGAGGCGGCCTCGGCCTCTGCATAAATAAAAAAAATTAGTCAGCCATGGGGCGGAGAATGGGCG
