>Addgene plasmid #138719 | pPD092 ZF97x1_EYFP | depositor partial sequence | sequence record 268098 | ZF97x1 promoter
AGATCTGAATTATTATGGGAGAGATCCCTCTAGAGGGTATATAATGGGGGCCACTAGTCTACTACCAGAG
CTCATCGCTAGC
